Addgene plasmid #48662: SK-YFP-ST1-B
Purpose: Bacterial ST1 repression YFP reporter: protospacer B
Depositing lab: George Church. Depositing organization: Harvard Medical School. Publication: Orthogonal Cas9 proteins for RNA-guided gene regulation and editing. Esvelt KM, Mali P, Braff JL, Moosburner M, Yaung SJ, Church GM. Nat Methods. 2013 Sep 29. doi: 10.1038/nmeth.2681. PubMed 24076762.
Backbone
  Vector backbone: pSC101-kan
  Total vector size (bp): 4381
  Vector type: CRISPR
Growth in bacteria
  Bacterial resistance: Kanamycin, 50 μg/mL
  Growth temperature: 37°C
  Growth strain: DH5alpha
  Copy number: Unknown
Gene/Insert
  Gene/Insert name: ST1 prototspacer B/PAM with reporter EYFP
  Species: Synthetic
  Insert size (bp): 750
  Promoter: lambda pR promoter
  Cloning method: Unknown
  Sequencing primers: 5′ Neo-R; 3′ rrnB-T1-term-Rev
Terms and licenses: Academic/Nonprofit Terms; Industry Terms: Not Available to Industry
How to cite: SK-YFP-ST1-B was a gift from George Church (Addgene plasmid # 48662 ; http://n2t.net/addgene:48662 ; RRID:Addgene_48662)
