[The description below was written by a language model from this plasmid's Addgene catalogue record.]
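Description:
SK-YFP-ST1-B is a bacterial reporter plasmid built on a pSC101-kan backbone, with a recorded total size of about 4.4 kb. It is catalogued as a CRISPR-type vector and is propagated in E. coli under kanamycin selection. The backbone name indicates a pSC101-type replicon, which is generally a low-copy origin, although the record lists the copy number as unknown. No feature table is provided, so the exact placement of individual elements cannot be confirmed. The listed sequencing primers suggest that the reporter cassette lies between the kanamycin (neo) marker and an rrnB T1 transcriptional terminator.

The payload is a synthetic insert of roughly 750 bp that combines an EYFP reporter with a target site, "protospacer B", and a PAM recognised by the ST1 Cas9, which presumably refers to the Streptococcus thermophilus CRISPR1 enzyme. Expression is driven by the lambda pR promoter. The stated purpose is a repression assay. A nuclease-inactive ST1 Cas9 is guided by a matching RNA to the protospacer/PAM, where its binding is expected to block transcription and lower YFP fluorescence, giving a quantitative readout of RNA-guided binding. The record does not say where the protospacer sits relative to the promoter and coding sequence.

The "B" designation implies that this plasmid belongs to a set of reporters carrying different protospacers and PAMs. This fits the associated work on orthogonal Cas9 proteins, in which such reporters are used to test whether a given Cas9 and guide pair acts only on its own target. The Cas9 and guide RNA are presumably supplied from separate compatible plasmids, as neither is listed as part of this construct.
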