>Addgene plasmid #48662 | SK-YFP-ST1-B | addgene partial sequence | sequence record 72691 | Neo-R 5'-GCCCAGTCATAGCCGAATAG-3'
ATCCATCTTGTTCAATCATGCGAAACGATCCTCATCCTGTCTCTTGATCAGATCTTGATCCCCTGCGCCA
TCAGATCCTTGGCGGCAAGAAAGCCATCCAGTTTACTTTGCAGGGCTTCCCAACCTTACCAGAGGGCGCC
CCAGCTGGCAATTCCGACGTCTAAGAAACCATTATTATCATGACATTAACCTATAAAAATAGGCGTATCA
CGAGGCCCTTTCGTCTTCACCTCGAGGGGATCCGATAAATATCTAACACCGTGCGTGTTGACTATTTTAC
CTCTGGCGGTGATAATGGTTGCATGTACTAGAATTCTTTCTTTAAGAAGGAGATATACATATGAATTCTT
CATGGCGAATACTTTTAAAGTCTCGTAAAGGAGAAGAACTTTTCACTGGAGTTGTCCCAATTCTTGTTGA
ATTAGATGGTGATGTTAATGGGCACAAATTTTCTGTCAGTGGAGAGGGTGAAGGTGATGCAACATACGGA
AAACTTACCCTTAAATTTATTTGCACTACTGGAAAACTACCTGTTCCATGGCCAACACTTGTCACTACTT
TCGGTTATGGTCTAAAATGCTTTGCTAGATACCCAGATCATATGAAACGGCATGACTTTTTCAAGAGTGC
CATGCCCGAAGGTTATGTACAGGAAAGAACTATATTTTTCAAAGATGACGGGAACTACAAGACACGTGCT
GAAGTCAAGTTTGAAGGTGATACCCTTGTTAATAGAATCGAGTTAAAAGGTATTGATTTTAAAGAAGATG
GAAACATTCTTGGACACAAATTGGAATACAACTATAACTCACACAATGTATACATCATGG
