LOCUS       Exported 4379 bp ds-DNA circular SYN 13-MAY-2021
DEFINITION  Bacterial ST1 repression YFP reporter: protospacer B.
ACCESSION   .
VERSION     .
KEYWORDS    SK-YFP-ST1-B
SOURCE      synthetic DNA construct
  ORGANISM  synthetic DNA construct
REFERENCE   1 (bases 1 to 4379)
  AUTHORS   Esvelt KM, Mali P, Braff JL, Moosburner M, Yaung SJ, Church GM
  TITLE     Orthogonal Cas9 proteins for RNA-guided gene regulation and editing.
  JOURNAL   Nat Methods. 2013 Sep 29. doi: 10.1038/nmeth.2681.
  PUBMED    24076762
REFERENCE   2 (bases 1 to 4379)
  AUTHORS   .
  TITLE     Direct Submission
  JOURNAL   Exported May 13, 2021 from SnapGene Server 1.1.58
            http://www.snapgene.com
FEATURES             Location/Qualifiers
     source          1..4379
                     /organism="synthetic DNA construct"
                     /mol_type="other DNA"
     primer_bind     complement(163..191)
                     /label=GFP-R
                     /note="GFP, reverse primer. Does NOT anneal to EGFP"
     primer_bind     786..806
                     /label=GFP-F
                     /note="GFP, forward primer. Does NOT anneal to EGFP"
     terminator      908..994
                     /gene="Escherichia coli rrnB"
                     /label=rrnB T1 terminator
                     /note="transcription terminator T1 from the E. coli rrnB
                     gene"
     CDS             complement(1529..2479)
                     /codon_start=1
                     /gene="rep101"
                     /product="RepA protein needed for replication with the
                     pSC101 origin"
                     /label=Rep101
                     /translation="MSELVVFKANELAISRYDLTEHETKLILCCVALLNPTIENPTRKE
                     RTVSFTYNQYAQMMNISRENAYGVLAKATRELMTRTVEIRNPLVKGFEIFQWTNYAKFS
                     SEKLELVFSEEILPYLFQLKKFIKYNLEHVKSFENKYSMRIYEWLLKELTQKKTHKANI
                     EISLDEFKFMLMLENNYHEFKRLNQWVLKPISKDLNTYSNMKLVVDKRGRPTDTLIFQV
                     ELDRQMDLVTELENNQIKMNGDKIPTTITSDSYLRNGLRKTLHDALTAKIQLTSFEAKF
                     LSDMQSKHDLNGSFSWLTQKQRTTLENILAKYGRI"
     rep_origin      2527..2749
                     /label=pSC101 ori
                     /note="low-copy replication origin that requires the Rep101
                     protein"
     terminator      3241..3335
                     /label=lambda t0 terminator
                     /note="transcription terminator from phage lambda"
     CDS             complement(3366..4160)
                     /codon_start=1
                     /gene="aph(3')-II (or nptII)"
                     /product="aminoglycoside phosphotransferase from Tn5"
                     /label=NeoR/KanR
                     /note="confers resistance to neomycin, kanamycin, and G418
                     (Geneticin(R))"
                     /translation="MIEQDGLHAGSPAAWVERLFGYDWAQQTIGCSDAAVFRLSAQGRP
                     VLFVKTDLSGALNELQDEAARLSWLATTGVPCAAVLDVVTEAGRDWLLLGEVPGQDLLS
                     SHLAPAEKVSIMADAMRRLHTLDPATCPFDHQAKHRIERARTRMEAGLVDQDDLDEEHQ
                     GLAPAELFARLKARMPDGEDLVVTHGDACLPNIMVENGRFSGFIDCGRLGVADRYQDIA
                     LATRDIAEELGGEWADRFLVLYGIAAPDSQRIAFYRLLDEFF"
     primer_bind     complement(3477..3496)
                     /label=Neo-F
                     /note="Neomycin resistance gene, forward primer"
     primer_bind     4087..4106
                     /label=Neo-R
                     /note="Neomycin resistance gene, reverse primer"
     primer_bind     4339..4357
                     /label=pBRforEco
                     /note="pBR322 vectors, upsteam of EcoRI site, forward
                     primer"
ORIGIN
        1 gatccgataa atatctaaca ccgtgcgtgt tgactatttt acctctggcg gtgataatgg
       61 ttgcatgtac tagaattctt tctttaagaa ggagatatac atatgaattc ttcatggcga
      121 atacttttaa agtctcgtaa aggagaagaa cttttcactg gagttgtccc aattcttgtt
      181 gaattagatg gtgatgttaa tgggcacaaa ttttctgtca gtggagaggg tgaaggtgat
      241 gcaacatacg gaaaacttac ccttaaattt atttgcacta ctggaaaact acctgttcca
      301 tggccaacac ttgtcactac tttcggttat ggtctaaaat gctttgctag atacccagat
      361 catatgaaac ggcatgactt tttcaagagt gccatgcccg aaggttatgt acaggaaaga
      421 actatatttt tcaaagatga cgggaactac aagacacgtg ctgaagtcaa gtttgaaggt
      481 gatacccttg ttaatagaat cgagttaaaa ggtattgatt ttaaagaaga tggaaacatt
      541 cttggacaca aattggaata caactataac tcacacaatg tatacatcat ggcagacaaa
      601 caaaagaatg gaatcaaagt taacttcaaa attagacaca acattgaaga tggaagcgtt
      661 caactagcag accattatca acaaaatact ccaattggcg atggccctgt ccttttacca
      721 gacaaccatt acctgtccta tcaatctgcc ctttcgaaag atcccaacga aaagagagac
      781 cacatggtcc ttcttgagtt tgtaacagct gctgggatta cacatggcat ggatgaacta
      841 tacaaataag cttaaccgaa gcgtttgata gttgatatcc tttgcctgcg gccgcaacta
      901 gaggcatcaa ataaaacgaa aggctcagtc gaaagactgg gcctttcgtt ttatctgttg
      961 tttgtcggtg aacgctctcc tgagtaggac aaatccgccg ccctagacct agggtacggg
     1021 ttttgctgcc cgcaaacggg ctgttctggt gttgctagtt tgttatcaga atcgcagatc
     1081 cggcttcagg tttgccggct gaaagcgcta tttcttccag aattgccatg attttttccc
     1141 cacgggaggc gtcactggct cccgtgttgt cggcagcttt gattcgataa gcagcatcgc
     1201 ctgtttcagg ctgtctatgt gtgactgttg agctgtaaca agttgtctca ggtgttcaat
     1261 ttcatgttct agttgctttg ttttactggt ttcacctgtt ctattaggtg ttacatgctg
     1321 ttcatctgtt acattgtcga tctgttcatg gtgaacagct ttaaatgcac caaaaactcg
     1381 taaaagctct gatgtatcta tcttttttac accgttttca tctgtgcata tggacagttt
     1441 tccctttgat atctaacggt gaacagttgt tctacttttg tttgttagtc ttgatgcttc
     1501 actgatagat acaagagcca taagaacctc agatccttcc gtatttagcc agtatgttct
     1561 ctagtgtggt tcgttgtttt tgcgtgagcc atgagaacga accattgaga tcatgcttac
     1621 tttgcatgtc actcaaaaat tttgcctcaa aactggtgag ctgaattttt gcagttaaag
     1681 catcgtgtag tgtttttctt agtccgttac gtaggtagga atctgatgta atggttgttg
     1741 gtattttgtc accattcatt tttatctggt tgttctcaag ttcggttacg agatccattt
     1801 gtctatctag ttcaacttgg aaaatcaacg tatcagtcgg gcggcctcgc ttatcaacca
     1861 ccaatttcat attgctgtaa gtgtttaaat ctttacttat tggtttcaaa acccattggt
     1921 taagcctttt aaactcatgg tagttatttt caagcattaa catgaactta aattcatcaa
     1981 ggctaatctc tatatttgcc ttgtgagttt tcttttgtgt tagttctttt aataaccact
     2041 cataaatcct catagagtat ttgttttcaa aagacttaac atgttccaga ttatatttta
     2101 tgaatttttt taactggaaa agataaggca atatctcttc actaaaaact aattctaatt
     2161 tttcgcttga gaacttggca tagtttgtcc actggaaaat ctcaaagcct ttaaccaaag
     2221 gattcctgat ttccacagtt ctcgtcatca gctctctggt tgctttagct aatacaccat
     2281 aagcattttc cctactgatg ttcatcatct gagcgtattg gttataagtg aacgataccg
     2341 tccgttcttt ccttgtaggg ttttcaatcg tggggttgag tagtgccaca cagcataaaa
     2401 ttagcttggt ttcatgctcc gttaagtcat agcgactaat cgctagttca tttgctttga
     2461 aaacaactaa ttcagacata catctcaatt ggtctaggtg attttaatca ctataccaat
     2521 tgagatgggc tagtcaatga taattactag tccttttcct ttgagttgtg ggtatctgta
     2581 aattctgcta gacctttgct ggaaaacttg taaattctgc tagaccctct gtaaattccg
     2641 ctagaccttt gtgtgttttt tttgtttata ttcaagtggt tataatttat agaataaaga
     2701 aagaataaaa aaagataaaa agaatagatc ccagccctgt gtataactca ctactttagt
     2761 cagttccgca gtattacaaa aggatgtcgc aaacgctgtt tgctcctcta caaaacagac
     2821 cttaaaaccc taaaggctta agtagcaccc tcgcaagctc gggcaaatcg ctgaatattc
     2881 cttttgtctc cgaccatcag gcacctgagt cgctgtcttt ttcgtgacat tcagttcgct
     2941 gcgctcacgg ctctggcagt gaatgggggt aaatggcact acaggcgcct tttatggatt
     3001 catgcaagga aactacccat aatacaagaa aagcccgtca cgggcttctc agggcgtttt
     3061 atggcgggtc tgctatgtgg tgctatctga ctttttgctg ttcagcagtt cctgccctct
     3121 gattttccag tctgaccact tcggattatc ccgtgacagg tcattcagac tggctaatgc
     3181 acccagtaag gcagcggtat catcaacagg cttacccgtc ttactgtccc tagtgcttgg
     3241 attctcacca ataaaaaacg cccggcggca accgagcgtt ctgaacaaat ccagatggag
     3301 ttctgaggtc attactggat ctatcaacag gagtccaagc gagctctcga accccagagt
     3361 cccgctcaga agaactcgtc aagaaggcga tagaaggcga tgcgctgcga atcgggagcg
     3421 gcgataccgt aaagcacgag gaagcggtca gcccattcgc cgccaagctc ttcagcaata
     3481 tcacgggtag ccaacgctat gtcctgatag cggtccgcca cacccagccg gccacagtcg
     3541 atgaatccag aaaagcggcc attttccacc atgatattcg gcaagcaggc atcgccatgg
     3601 gtcacgacga gatcctcgcc gtcgggcatg cgcgccttga gcctggcgaa cagttcggct
     3661 ggcgcgagcc cctgatgctc ttcgtccaga tcatcctgat cgacaagacc ggcttccatc
     3721 cgagtacgtg ctcgctcgat gcgatgtttc gcttggtggt cgaatgggca ggtagccgga
     3781 tcaagcgtat gcagccgccg cattgcatca gccatgatgg atactttctc ggcaggagca
     3841 aggtgagatg acaggagatc ctgccccggc acttcgccca atagcagcca gtcccttccc
     3901 gcttcagtga caacgtcgag cacagctgcg caaggaacgc ccgtcgtggc cagccacgat
     3961 agccgcgctg cctcgtcctg cagttcattc agggcaccgg acaggtcggt cttgacaaaa
     4021 agaaccgggc gcccctgcgc tgacagccgg aacacggcgg catcagagca gccgattgtc
     4081 tgttgtgccc agtcatagcc gaatagcctc tccacccaag cggccggaga acctgcgtgc
     4141 aatccatctt gttcaatcat gcgaaacgat cctcatcctg tctcttgatc agatcttgat
     4201 cccctgcgcc atcagatcct tggcggcaag aaagccatcc agtttacttt gcagggcttc
     4261 ccaaccttac cagagggcgc cccagctggc aattccgacg tctaagaaac cattattatc
     4321 atgacattaa cctataaaaa taggcgtatc acgaggccct ttcgtcttca cctcgaggg
//
